>Addgene plasmid #35105 | pBN62 | depositor full sequence | sequence record 83398 | pBN62 sequence 4558 bps
GAACGCGGCCGCCAGCTGAAGCTTCGTACGCTGCAGGTCGACGGATCCCCGGGTTAATTAAGGCGCGCCA
GATCTCATTATTGCACTGGGTGTTCTGGGCGGGACTGCACACGCTGCCAATGAAGTAACTTTCCTGGGTT
CAGTAAGCGCAACAACCTGTGACCTGACCACTTCTGTCAACGGCGCCGCTCAGCCGAACCAGGTTGTTCA
GCTGGGTACCGTTCAGGCTAACCAGCCGGGTAATTTTGTTGACTTCGCCATGAAACCGGTTGACCCGAAT
GCACAGGGTTGTGCAAATCTGGCTCAGAAAACGGCCACTGTTTCCTGGGCTTCTGCTGCCCTGGATGGCG
AAGGCTTTGGGGCAACCAGCGGTACAGCTACTGATGCCAAAGTACTGGTTGAAAGCGTGAACTCCAAAAA
CCCGGGGGCTGTAAACGCTAACGCCAGCACGGTTGACTTTGAAGGTGCCAAGCTGACCACCGACGGCCTG
CAGTTCAAAGCCAAGCTGAAAGGTGGTGCGACCGAGTTTAGCTTGCCTCGTCCCCGCCGGGTCACCCGGC
CAGCGACATGGAGGCCCAGAATACCCTCCTTGACAGTCTTGACGTGCGCAGCTCAGGGGCATGATGTGAC
TGTCGCCCGTACATTTAGCCCATACATCCCCATGTATAATCATTTGCATCCATACATTTTGATGGCCGCA
CGGCGCGAAGCAAAAATTACGGCTCCTCGCTGCAGACCTGCGAGCAGGGAAACGCTCCCCTCACAGACGC
GTTGAATTGTCCCCACGCCGCGCCCCTGTAGAGAAATATAAAAGGTTAGGATTTGCCACTGAGGTTCTTC
TTTCATATACTTCCTTTTAAAATCTTGCTAGGATACAGTTCTCACATCACATCCGAACATAAACAACCAT
GACGTTTGACGACAAAAAAGGTTTACAAGTTGCTCTTGATCAAGCCAAGAAAAGTATGTGTATATCATGC
CCACTCTGAACTTTCAATTAAAATCCAGCTTTACTAACACACTTGCTGTCCAGGTTACTCAGAAGGTGGG
ATACCTATTGGTTCATGTATTATTTCATCTGATGACACAGTATTAGGCCAAGGTCACAACGAAAGAATCC
AAAAACATTCAGCTATTTTACATGGAGAAATGTCAGCATTAGAAAACGCAGGAAGATTACCAGGAAAAAC
TTATAAAGATTGTACCATCTATACTACTTTATCACCATGTAGTATGTGTACTGGGGCCATTTTATTATAT
GGATTCAAAAGAGTTGTGATGGGAGAAAATGTCAATTTCTTGGGTAATGAAAAGTTATTGATTGAAAATG
GTGTCGAAGTTGTGAATTTAAATGATCAAGAATGTATTGATTTGATGGCCAAATTCATTAAAGAGAAACC
ACAAGATTGGAATGAAGATATTGGAGAATAATCAGTACTGACAATAAAAAGATTCTTGTTTTCAAGAACT
TGTCATTTGTATAGTTTTTTTATATTGTAGTTGTTCTATTTTAATCAAATGTTAGCGTGATTTATATTTT
TTTTCGCCTCGACATCATCTGCCCAGATGCGAAGTTAAGTGCGCAGAAAGTAATATCATGCGTCAATCGT
ATGTGAATGCTGGTCGCTATACTGCTGTCGATTCGATACTAACGCCGCCATCCAGTGTCGACATTATTGC
ACTGGGTGTTCTGGGCGGGACTGCACACGCTGCCAATGAAGTAACTTTCCTGGGTTCAGTAAGCGCAACA
ACCTGTGACCTGACCACTTCTGTCAACGGCGCCGCTCAGCCGAACCAGGTTGTTCAGCTGGGTACCGTTC
AGGCTAACCAGCCGGGTAATTTTGTTGACTTCGCCATGAAACCGGTTGACCCGAATGCACAGGGTTGTGC
AAATCTGGCTCAGAAAACGGCCACTGTTTCCTGGGCTTCTGCTGCCCTGGATGGCGAAGGCTTTGGGGCA
ACCAGCGGTACAGCTACTGATGCCAAAGTACTGGTTGAAAGCGTGAACTCCAAAAACCCGGGGGCTGTAA
ACGCTAACGCCAGCACGGTTGACTTTGAAGGTGCCAAGCTGACCACCGACGGCCTGCAGTTCAAAGCCAA
GCTGAAAGGTGGTGCGACCGAGTTTAAACGAGCTCGAATTCATCGATGATATCAGATCCACTAGTGGCCT
ATGCGGCCGCGGATCTGCCGGTCTCCCTATAGTGAGTCGTATTAATTTCGATAAGCCAGGTTAACCTGCA
TTAATGAATCGGCCAACGCGCGGGGAGAGGCGGTTTGCGTATTGGGCGCTCTTCCGCTTCCTCGCTCACT
GACTCGCTGCGCTCGGTCGTTCGGCTGCGGCGAGCGGTATCAGCTCACTCAAAGGCGGTAATACGGTTAT
CCACAGAATCAGGGGATAACGCAGGAAAGAACATGTGAGCAAAAGGCCAGCAAAAGGCCAGGAACCGTAA
AAAGGCCGCGTTGCTGGCGTTTTTCCATAGGCTCCGCCCCCCTGACGAGCATCACAAAAATCGACGCTCA
AGTCAGAGGTGGCGAAACCCGACAGGACTATAAAGATACCAGGCGTTTCCCCCTGGAAGCTCCCTCGTGC
GCTCTCCTGTTCCGACCCTGCCGCTTACCGGATACCTGTCCGCCTTTCTCCCTTCGGGAAGCGTGGCGCT
TTCTCAATGCTCACGCTGTAGGTATCTCAGTTCGGTGTAGGTCGTTCGCTCCAAGCTGGGCTGTGTGCAC
GAACCCCCCGTTCAGCCCGACCGCTGCGCCTTATCCGGTAACTATCGTCTTGAGTCCAACCCGGTAAGAC
ACGACTTATCGCCACTGGCAGCAGCCACTGGTAACAGGATTAGCAGAGCGAGGTATGTAGGCGGTGCTAC
AGAGTTCTTGAAGTGGTGGCCTAACTACGGCTACACTAGAAGGACAGTATTTGGTATCTGCGCTCTGCTG
AAGCCAGTTACCTTCGGAAAAAGAGTTGGTAGCTCTTGATCCGGCAAACAAACCACCGCTGGTAGCGGTG
GTTTTTTTGTTTGCAAGCAGCAGATTACGCGCAGAAAAAAAGGATCTCAAGAAGATCCTTTGATCTTTTC
TACGGGGTCTGACGCTCAGTGGAACGAAAACTCACGTTAAGGGATTTTGGTCATGAGATTATCAAAAAGG
ATCTTCACCTAGATCCTTTTAAATTAAAAATGAAGTTTTAAATCAATCTAAAGTATATATGAGTAAACTT
GGTCTGACAGTTACCAATGCTTAATCAGTGAGGCACCTATCTCAGCGATCTGTCTATTTCGTTCATCCAT
AGTTGCCTGACTCCCCGTCGTGTAGATAACTACGATACGGGAGGGCTTACCATCTGGCCCCAGTGCTGCA
ATGATACCGCGAGACCCACGCTCACCGGCTCCAGATTTATCAGCAATAAACCAGCCAGCCGGAAGGGCCG
AGCGCAGAAGTGGTCCTGCAACTTTATCCGCCTCCATCCAGTCTATTAATTGTTGCCGGGAAGCTAGAGT
AAGTAGTTCGCCAGTTAATAGTTTGCGCAACGTTGTTGCCATTGCTACAGGCATCGTGGTGTCACGCTCG
TCGTTTGGTATGGCTTCATTCAGCTCCGGTTCCCAACGATCAAGGCGAGTTACATGATCCCCCATGTTGT
GCAAAAAAGCGGTTAGCTCCTTCGGTCCTCCGATCGTTGTCAGAAGTAAGTTGGCCGCAGTGTTATCACT
CATGGTTATGGCAGCACTGCATAATTCTCTTACTGTCATGCCATCCGTAAGATGCTTTTCTGTGACTGGT
GAGTACTCAACCAAGTCATTCTGAGAATAGTGTATGCGGCGACCGAGTTGCTCTTGCCCGGCGTCAATAC
GGGATAATACCGCGCCACATAGCAGAACTTTAAAAGTGCTCATCATTGGAAAACGTTCTTCGGGGCGAAA
ACTCTCAAGGATCTTACCGCTGTTGAGATCCAGTTCGATGTAACCCACTCGTGCACCCAACTGATCTTCA
GCATCTTTTACTTTCACCAGCGTTTCTGGGTGAGCAAAAACAGGAAGGCAAAATGCCGCAAAAAAGGGAA
TAAGGGCGACACGGAAATGTTGAATACTCATACTCTTCCTTTTTCAATATTATTGAAGCATTTATCAGGG
TTATTGTCTCATGAGCGGATACATATTTGAATGTATTTAGAAAAATAAACAAATAGGGGTTCCGCGCACA
TTTCCCCGAAAAGTGCCACCTGACGTCTAAGAAACCATTATTATCATGACATTAACCTATAAAAATAGGC
GTATCACGAGGCCCTTTCGTCTCGCGCGTTTCGGTGATGACGGTGAAAACCTCTGACACATGCAGCTCCC
GGAGACGGTCACAGCTTGTCTGTAAGCGGATGCCGGGAGCAGACAAGCCCGTCAGGGCGCGTCAGCGGGT
GTTGGCGGGTGTCGGGGCTGGCTTAACTATGCGGCATCAGAGCAGATTGTACTGAGAGTGCACCATATGG
ACATATTGTCGTTAGAACGCGGCTACAATTAATACATAACCTTATGTATCATACACATACGATTTAGGTG
ACACTATA
Features (pLannotate 1.2.2; 12 found; start..end, strand, type, name):
    565..908     +  promoter       TEF promoter: Ashbya gossypii TEF promoter
    909..965     +  CDS            FCA1 (fragment): FCA1_CANAL - Protein inferred from homology: Swiss-Prot protein existence level 3. Catalyzes the hydrolytic deamination of cytosine to uracil or 5-methylcytosine to thymine. Is involved in the pyrimidine salvage pathway, which allows the cell to utilize cytosine for pyrimidine nucleotide synthesis. From Candida albicans (strain SC5314 / ATCC MYA-2876) (Yeast).
   1033..1428    +  CDS            FCY1 (fragment): FCY1_YEAST - Experimental evidence at protein level: Swiss-Prot protein existence level 1. Catalyzes the hydrolytic deamination of cytosine to uracil or 5-methylcytosine to thymine. Is involved in the pyrimidine salvage pathway, which allows the cell to utilize cytosine for pyrimidine nucleotide synthesis. From Saccharomyces cerevisiae (strain ATCC 204508 / S288c) (Baker's yeast).
   1437..1634    +  terminator     TEF terminator: Ashbya gossypii TEF terminator
   2196..2214    -  promoter       T7 promoter: promoter for bacteriophage T7 RNA polymerase
   2236..2289    -  CDS            lacI (fragment): lac repressor; lacI; The lac repressor binds to the lac operator to inhibit transcription in E. coli. This inhibition can be relieved by adding lactose or isopropyl-β-D-thiogalactopyranoside (IPTG).
   2472..3060    -  rep_origin     ori: high-copy-number ColE1/pMB1/pBR322/pUC origin of replication
   3231..4091    -  CDS            AmpR: β-lactamase; bla; confers resistance to ampicillin, carbenicillin, and related antibiotics
   4092..4196    -  promoter       AmpR promoter: bla
   4291..4326    +  CDS            rop (fragment): Rop protein, which maintains plasmids at low copy number; rop
   4428..4479    +  misc_feature   bom (fragment): basis of mobility region from pBR322
   4542..2       +  promoter       SP6 promoter (across the origin): promoter for bacteriophage SP6 RNA polymerase
