[The description below was written by a language model from this plasmid's Addgene catalogue record and pLannotate feature annotations shown in this document.]
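Description:
pBN62 is a 4,558 bp plasmid built on the pFA6-kanMX3 backbone, carrying a cytosine deaminase "MX" marker cassette for use in Saccharomyces cerevisiae. In E. coli it is maintained through a high-copy ColE1/pUC-type origin and selected with ampicillin via the β-lactamase gene and its native promoter. Short remnants of lacI, rop and the pBR322 bom region are backbone residue. SP6 and T7 phage promoters flank the cassette region, as is usual for the pFA6 series. The catalogue lists the vector type as yeast replicating, but the feature table shows no yeast origin, centromere or 2μ element. The annotated content therefore looks more like a template or cassette-donor plasmid than an autonomously replicating yeast vector.

The payload, named fcy1PR in the record, is a cytosine deaminase coding region placed between the Ashbya gossypii TEF promoter and TEF terminator, the heterologous regulatory pair that defines MX cassettes. The annotation software splits the open reading frame into a short 5' fragment, matched best to Candida albicans FCA1, and a larger fragment matching S. cerevisiae FCY1. The record attributes the insert to S. cerevisiae and does not explain what the "PR" designation means or how the sequence differs from the native gene. Sequence also lies outside the annotated TEF elements on both sides, and the table leaves it uncharacterised.

Cytosine deaminase converts cytosine to uracil in the pyrimidine salvage pathway. According to the associated publication title, these cassettes serve as positive/negative selectable markers. Positive selection relies on cytosine use, which matches the listed "Cytosine" marker. Counter-selection for this enzyme generally relies on its conversion of 5-fluorocytosine to a toxic product.
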