Addgene plasmid #35105: pBN62
Depositing lab: John McCusker. Depositing organization: Duke University. Publication: Cytosine deaminase MX cassettes as positive/negative selectable markers in Saccharomyces cerevisiae. Hartzog PE, Nicholson BP, McCusker JH. Yeast. 2005 Jul 30;22(10):789-98. 10.1002/yea.1245 PubMed 16088873.
Backbone
  Vector backbone: pFA6-kanMX3
  Vector type: Yeast replicating
  Selectable markers: Cytosine
Growth in bacteria
  Bacterial resistance: Ampicillin, 100 μg/mL
  Growth temperature: 37°C
  Growth strain: DH5alpha
  Copy number: High Copy
Gene/Insert
  Gene/Insert name: fcy1PR (alt name: cytosine deaminase)
  Species: S. cerevisiae (budding yeast)
Terms and licenses: Academic/Nonprofit Terms; Industry Terms: Not Available to Industry
How to cite: pBN62 was a gift from John McCusker (Addgene plasmid # 35105 ; http://n2t.net/addgene:35105 ; RRID:Addgene_35105)
