>Addgene plasmid #35105 | pBN62 | addgene partial sequence | sequence record 52312 | T7 5'-TAATACGACTCACTATAGGG-3'
TAGTGGATCTGATATCATCGATGAATTCGAGCTCGTTTAAACTCGGTCGCACCACCTTTCAGCTTGGCTT
TGAACTGCAGGCCGTCGGTGGTCAGCTTGGCACCTTCAAAGTCAACCGTGCTGGCGTTAGCGTTTACAGC
CCCCGGGTTTTTGGAGTTCACGCTTTCAACCAGTACTTTGGCATCAGTAGCTGTACCGCTGGTTGCCCCA
AAGCCTTCGCCATCCAGGGCAGTAGAAGCCCAGGAAACAGTGGCCGTTTTCTGAGCCAGATTTGCACAAC
CCTGTGCATTCGGGTCAACCGGTTTCATGGCGAAGTCAACAAAATTACCCGGCTGGTTAGCCTGAACGGT
ACCCAGCTGAACAACCTGGTTCGGCTGAGCGGCGCCGTTGACAGAAGTGGTCAGGTCACAGGTTGTTGCG
CTTACTGAACCCAGGAAAGTTACTTCATTGGCAGCGTGTGCAGTCCCGCCCAGAACACCCAGTGCATTAA
TGTCGACACTGGATGGCGGCGTTAGTATCGAATCGACAGCAGGATAGCGACCAGCATTCACATACGATTG
ACGCATGATATTACTTTCTGCGCACTTAACTTCGCATCTGGGCAGATGATGTCGAGGCGAAAAAAAATAT
AAATCACGCTAACATTTGATTAAAATAGAACAACTACAATATAAAAAAACTATACAAATGACAAGTTCTT
GAAAACAAGAATCTTTTTATTGTCAGTACTGATTATTCTCCAATATCTTCATTCCAATCTTGTGGTTTCT
CTTTAATGAATTTGGCCATCAAATCAATACATTCTTGATCATTTAAATTCACAACTTCGACACCATTTTC
AATCAATAACTTTTCATTACCCAAGAAATTGACATTTTCTCCCATCACAACTCTTTTGAAT
